>Addgene plasmid #57561 | dEos-CytERM-N-17 | depositor partial sequence | sequence record 88707 | insert sequence
ATCCGCTAGCGCTACCGGACTCAGATCTGGTACCCCTTGCAGCTTCCAGTTGTCAGGAAGAGAAGGCTCC
CATGGATCCTGTGGTGGTGCTGGGGCTCTGTCTCTCCTGTTTGCTTCTCCTTTCACTCTGGAAACAGAGC
TATGGGGGAGGGAAGCTTCGAATTCTGCAGTCGACGGTACCGCGGGCCCGGGATCCACCGGTCGCCACCA
TGGTGAGTGCGATTAAGCCAGACATGAAGATCAACCTCCGTATGGAAGGCAACGTAAACGGGCACCACTT
TGTGATCGACGGAGATGGTACAGGCAAGCCTTTTGAGGGAAAACAGAGTATGGATCTTGAAGTCAAAGAG
GGCGGACCTCTGCCTTTTGCCTTTGATATCCTGACCACTGCATTCCATTACGGCAACAGGGTATTCGCCG
AATATCCAGACCACATACAAGACTATTTTAAGCAGTCGTTTCCTAAGGGGTATTCGTGGGAACGAAGCTT
GACTTTCGAAGACGGGGGCATTTGCATTGCCAGAAACGACATAACAATGGAAGGGGACACTTTCTATAAT
AAAGTTCGATTTCACGGTGTAAACTTTCCCGCCAATGGTCCAGTTATGCAGAAGAAGACGCTGAAATGGG
AGCCCTCCACTGAGAAAATGTATGTGCGTGATGGAGTGCTGACGGGTGATATTCACATGGCTTTGTTGCT
TGAAGGAAATGCCCATTACCGATGTGACTTCAGAACTACTTACAAAGCTAAGGAGAAGGGTGTCAAGTTA
CCAGGCTACCACTTTGTGGACCACTGCATTGAGATTTTAAGCCATGACAAAGATTACAACAAGGTTAAGC
TGTATGAGCATGCTGTTGCTCATTCTGGATTGCCTGACAATGCCAGACGATAAGCGGCCGCGACTCTAGA
TCATAATCAGCCATACCACATTTGTAGAGGTTTTACTTGCTTTAAAAAACCTCCCACACCTCCCCCT
