[The description below was written by a language model from this plasmid's Addgene catalogue record.]
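Description:
dEos-CytERM-N-17 is a mammalian expression plasmid built on the dEos-N1 backbone (about 4.75 kb without the insert), an N1-style fusion vector in which a gene of interest is placed upstream of the fluorescent protein so that the tag sits at the C terminus of the fusion. It is maintained as a high-copy plasmid in E. coli under kanamycin selection, and it carries a neomycin resistance marker so that stably transfected mammalian cells can be selected with G418. The record gives no feature table, so the origin of replication and the exact polyadenylation elements are not documented, although the listed 3′ sequencing primer suggests an SV40 polyadenylation signal downstream of the coding region.

The payload is CytERM, a sequence derived from cytochrome P450 that serves here as an endoplasmic reticulum targeting element, expressed from the CMV promoter and fused in frame to dEos. The "N-17" in the name is not explained in the record; it may describe the linker between the two parts. The species of origin and the extent of the cytochrome P450 fragment are not given beyond a reference transcript accession. dEos is a member of the Eos family of green-to-red photoconvertible fluorescent proteins, which matches the two spectral states recorded: excitation/emission of 505/516 nm for the green form and 569/581 nm for the red form.

The construct is intended as an ER localization marker for live or fixed cell fluorescence imaging. Photoconversion additionally allows a subset of labelled molecules to be optically highlighted and tracked.
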