Addgene plasmid #57561: dEos-CytERM-N-17
Purpose: Localization: Endoplasmic Reticulum, Excitation: 505 / 569, Emission: 516 / 581
Depositing lab: Michael Davidson. Depositing organization: Florida State University, Tallahassee.
Backbone
  Vector backbone: dEos-N1
  Backbone size w/o insert (bp): 4750
  Vector type: Mammalian Expression
  Selectable markers: Neomycin (select with G418)
Growth in bacteria
  Bacterial resistance: Kanamycin, 50 μg/mL
  Growth temperature: 37°C
  Growth strain: DH5alpha
  Copy number: High Copy
Gene/Insert
  Gene/Insert name: CytERM (alt names: Cytochrome p450; NM_001171120.1)
  Promoter: CMV
  Tag / fusion protein: dEos (C terminal on backbone)
  Cloning method: Unknown
  Sequencing primers: 5′ CMV-F; 3′ SV40pA-R
Terms and licenses: Academic/Nonprofit Terms; Industry Terms
Depositor comments: Cytochrome p450 . Excitation = 505 / 569; Emission = 516 / 581
How to cite: dEos-CytERM-N-17 was a gift from Michael Davidson (Addgene plasmid # 57561 ; http://n2t.net/addgene:57561 ; RRID:Addgene_57561)
